>Addgene plasmid #16828 | human beta-catenin pcDNA3 | addgene full sequence | sequence record 316910 | Addgene NGS Result
CAAGGACGACGATGACAAGTAAGCGGCCGCTCGAGCATGCATCTAGAGGGCCCTATTCTATAGTGTCACC
TAAATGCTAGAGCTCGCTGATCAGCCTCGACTGTGCCTTCTAGTTGCCAGCCATCTGTTGTTTGCCCCTC
CCCCGTGCCTTCCTTGACCCTGGAAGGTGCCACTCCCACTGTCCTTTCCTAATAAAATGAGGAAATTGCA
TCGCATTGTCTGAGTAGGTGTCATTCTATTCTGGGGGGTGGGGTGGGGCAGGACAGCAAGGGGGAGGATT
GGGAAGACAATAGCAGGCATGCTGGGGATGCGGTGGGCTCTATGGCTTCTGAGGCGGAAAGAACCAGCTG
GGGCTCTAGGGGGTATCCCC
[124 nt withheld, positions 371-494]
C
[91 nt withheld, positions 496-586]
A
[49 nt withheld, positions 588-636]
CCTTTGACGTTGGAGTCCACGTTCTTT
[37 nt withheld, positions 664-700]
ACCCTATCTCGGTCTATTCTTTTGATTTATAAGGGATTTTGCCGATTTCGGCCTATTGGTTAAAAAATGA
GCTGATTTAACAAAAATTTAACGCGAATTAATTCTGTGGAATGTGTGTCAGTTAGGGTGTGGAAAGTCCC
CAGGCTCCCCAGCAGGCAGAAGTATGCAAAGCATGCATCTCAATTAGTCAGCAACCAGGTGTGGAAAGTC
CCCAGGCTCCCCAGCAGGCAGAAGTATGCAAAGCATGCATCTCAATTAGTCAGCAACCATAGTCCCGCCC
CTAACTCCGCCCATCCCGCCCCTAACTCCGCCCAGTTCCGCCCATTCTCCGCCCCATGGCTGACTAATTT
TTTTTATTTATGCAGAGGCCGAGGCCGCCTCTGCCTCTGAGCTATTCCAGAAGTAGTGAGGAGGCTTTTT
TGGAGGCCTAGGCTTTTGCAAAAAGCTCCCGGGAGCTTGTATATCCATTTTCGGATCTGATCAAGAGACA
GGATGAGGATCGTTTCGCATGATTGAACAAGATGGATTGCACGCAGGTTCTCCGGCCGCTTGGGTGGAGA
GGCTATTCGGCTATGACTGGGCACAACAGACAATCGGCTGCTCTGATGCCGCCGTGTTCCGGCTGTCAGC
GCAGGGGCGCCCGGTTCTTTTTGTCAAGACCGACCTGTCCGGTGCCCTGAATGAACTGCAGGACGAGGCA
GCGCGGCTATCGTGGCTGGCCACGACGGGCGTTCCTTGCGCAGCTGTGCTCGACGTTGTCACTGAAGCGG
GAAGGGACTGGCTGCTATTGGGCGAAGTGCCGGGGCAGGATCTCCTGTCATCTCACCTTGCTCCTGCCGA
GAAAGTATCCATCATGGCTGATGCAATGCGGCGGCTGCATACGCTTGATCCGGCTACCTGCCCATTCGAC
CACCAAGCGAAACATCGCATCGAGCGAGCACGTACTCGGATGGAAGCCGGTCTTGTCGATCAGGATGATC
TGGACGAAGAGCATCAGGGGCTCGCGCCAGCCGAACTGTTCGCCAGGCTCAAGGCGCGCATGCCCGACGG
CGAGGATCTCGTCGTGACCCATGGCGATGCCTGCTTGCCGAATATCATGGTGGAAAATGGCCGCTTTTCT
GGATTCATCGACTGTGGCCGGCTGGGTGTGGCGGACCGCTATCAGGACATAGCGTTGGCTACCCGTGATA
TTGCTGAAGAGCTTGGCGGCGAATGGGCTGACCGCTTCCTCGTGCTTTACGGTATCGCCGCTCCCGATTC
GCAGCGCATCGCCTTCTATCGCCTTCTTGACGAGTTCTTCTGAGCGGGACTCTGGGGTTCGAAATGACCG
ACCAAGCGACGCCCAACCTGCCATCACGAGATTTCGATTCCACCGCCGCCTTCTATGAAAGGTTGGGCTT
CGGAATCGTTTTCCGGGACGCCGGCTGGATGATCCTCCAGCGCGGGGATCTCATGCTGGAGTTCTTCGCC
CACCCCAACTTGTTTATTGCAGCTTATAATGGTTACAAATAAAGCAATAGCATCACAAATTTCACAAATA
AAGCATTTTTTTCACTGCATTCTAGTTGTGGTTTGTCCAAACTCATCAATGTATCTTATCATGTCTGTAT
ACCGTCGACCTCTAGCTAGAGCTTGGCGTAATCATGGTCATAGCTGTTTCCTGTGTGAAATTGTTATCCG
CTCACAATTCCACACAACATACGAGCCGGAAGCATAAAGTGTAAAGCCTGGGGTGCCTAATGAGTGAGCT
AACTCACATTAATTGCGTTGCGCTCACTGCCCGCTTTCCAGTCGGGAAACCTGTCGTGCCAGCTGCATTA
ATGAATCGGCCAACGCGCGGGGAGAGGCGGTTTGCGTATTGGGCGCTCTTCCGCTTCCTCGCTCACTGAC
TCGCTGCGCTCGGTCGTTCGGCTGCGGCGAGCGGTATCAGCTCACTCAAAGGCGGTAATACGGTTATCCA
CAGAATCAGGGGATAACGCAGGAAAGAACATGTGAGCAAAAGGCCAGCAAAAGGCCAGGAACCGTAAAAA
GGCCGCGTTGCTGGCGTTTTTCCATAGGCTCCGCCCCCCTGACGAGCATCACAAAAATCGACGCTCAAGT
CAGAGGTGGCGAAACCCGACAGGACTATAAAGATACCAGGCGTTTCCCCCTGGAAGCTCCCTCGTGCGCT
CTCCTGTTCCGACCCTGCCGCTTACCGGATACCTGTCCGCCTTTCTCCCTTCGGGAAGCGTGGCGCTTTC
TCATAGCTCACGCTGTAGGTATCTCAGTTCGGTGTAGGTCGTTCGCTCCAAGCTGGGCTGTGTGCACGAA
CCCCCCGTTCAGCCCGACCGCTGCGCCTTATCCGGTAACTATCGTCTTGAGTCCAACCCGGTAAGACACG
ACTTATCGCCACTGGCAGCAGCCACTGGTAACAGGATTAGCAGAGCGAGGTATGTAGGCGGTGCTACAGA
GTTCTTGAAGTGGTGGCCTAACTACGGCTACACTAGAAGAACAGTATTTGGTATCTGCGCTCTGCTGAAG
CCAGTTACCTTCGGAAAAAGAGTTGGTAGCTCTTGATCCGGCAAACAAACCACCGCTGGTAGCGGTGGTT
TTTTTGTTTGCAAGCAGCAGATTACGCGCAGAAAAAAAGGATCTCAAGAAGATCCTTTGATCTTTTCTAC
GGGGTCTGACGCTCAGTGGAACGAAAACTCACGTTAAGGGATTTTGGTCATGAGATTATCAAAAAGGATC
TTCACCTAGATCCTTTTAAATTAAAAATGAAGTTTTAAATCAATCTAAAGTATATATGAGTAAACTTGGT
CTGACAGTTACCAATGCTTAATCAGTGAGGCACCTATCTCAGCGATCTGTCTATTTCGTTCATCCATAGT
TGCCTGACTCCCCGTCGTGTAGATAACTACGATACGGGAGGGCTTACCATCTGGCCCCAGTGCTGCAATG
ATACCGCGAGACCCACGCTCACCGGCTCCAGATTTATCAGCAATAAACCAGCCAGCCGGAAGGGCCGAGC
GCAGAAGTGGTCCTGCAACTTTATCCGCCTCCATCCAGTCTATTAATTGTTGCCGGGAAGCTAGAGTAAG
TAGTTCGCCAGTTAATAGTTTGCGCAACGTTGTTGCCATTGCTACAGGCATCGTGGTGTCACGCTCGTCG
TTTGGTATGGCTTCATTCAGCTCCGGTTCCCAACGATCAAGGCGAGTTACATGATCCCCCATGTTGTGCA
AAAAAGCGGTTAGCTCCTTCGGTCCTCCGATCGTTGTCAGAAGTAAGTTGGCCGCAGTGTTATCACTCAT
GGTTATGGCAGCACTGCATAATTCTCTTACTGTCATGCCATCCGTAAGATGCTTTTCTGTGACTGGTGAG
TACTCAACCAAGTCATTCTGAGAATAGTGTATGCGGCGACCGAGTTGCTCTTGCCCGGCGTCAATACGGG
ATAATACCGCGCCACATAGCAGAACTTTAAAAGTGCTCATCATTGGAAAACGTTCTTCGGGGCGAAAACT
CTCAAGGATCTTACCGCTGTTGAGATCCAGTTCGATGTAACCCACTCGTGCACCCAACTGATCTTCAGCA
TCTTTTACTTTCACCAGCGTTTCTGGGTGAGCAAAAACAGGAAGGCAAAATGCCGCAAAAAAGGGAATAA
GGGCGACACGGAAATGTTGAATACTCATACTCTTCCTTTTTCAATATTATTGAAGCATTTATCAGGGTTA
TTGTCTCATGAGCGGATACATATTTGAATGTATTTAGAAAAATAAACAAATAGGGGTTCCGCGCACATTT
CCCCGAAAAGTGCCACCTGACGTCGACGGATCGGGAGATCTCCCGATCCCCTATGGTGCACTCTCAGTAC
AATCTGCTCTGATGCCGCATAGTTAAGCCAGTATCTGCTCCCTGCTTGTGTGTTGGAGGTCGCTGAGTAG
TGCGCGAGCAAAATTTAAGCTACAACAAGGCAAGGCTTGACCGACAATTGCATGAAGAATCTGCTTAGGG
TTAGGCGTTTTGCGCTGCTTCGCGATGTACGGGCCAGATATACGCGTTGACATTGATTATTGACTAGTTA
TTAATAGTAATCAATTACGGGGTCATTAGTTCATAGCCCATATATGGAGTTCCGCGTTACATAACTTACG
GTAAATGGCCCGCCTGGCTGACCGCCCAACGACCCCCGCCCATTGACGTCAATAATGACGTATGTTCCCA
TAGTAACGCCAATAGGGACTTTCCATTGACGTCAATGGGTGGAGTATTTACGGTAAACTGCCCACTTGGC
AGTACATCAAGTGTATCATATGCCAAGTACGCCCCCTATTGACGTCAATGACGGTAAATGGCCCGCCTGG
CATTATGCCCAGTACATGACCTTATGGGACTTTCCTACTTGGCAGTACATCTACGTATTAGTCATCGCTA
TTACCATGGTGATGCGGTTTTGGCAGTACATCAATGGGCGTGGATAGCGGTTTGACTCACGGGGATTTCC
AAGTCTCCACCCCATTGACGTCAATGGGAGTTTGTTTTGGCACCAAAATCAACGGGACTTTCCAAAATGT
CGTAACAACTCCGCCCCATTGACGCAAATGGGCGGTAGGCGTGTACGGTGGGAGGTCTATATAAGCAGAG
CTCTCTGGCTAACTAGAGAACCCACTGCTTACTGGCTTATCGAAATTAATACGACTCACTATAGGGAGAC
CCAAGCTTGGTACCGAGCTCGGATCCCCAGCGTGGACAATGGCTACTCAAGCTGATTTGATGGAGTTGGA
CATGGCCATGGAACCAGACAGAAAAGCGGCTGTTAGTCACTGGCAGCAACAGTCTTACCTGGACTCTGGA
ATCCATTCTGGTGCCACTACCACAGCTCCTTCTCTGAGTGGTAAAGGCAATCCTGAGGAAGAGGATGTGG
ATACCTCCCAAGTCCTGTATGAGTGGGAACAGGGATTTTCTCAGTCCTTCACTCAAGAACAAGTAGCTGA
TATTGATGGACAGTATGCAATGACTCGAGCTCAGAGGGTACGAGCTGCTATGTTCCCTGAGACATTAGAT
GAGGGCATGCAGATCCCATCTACACAGTTTGATGCTGCTCATCCCACTAATGTCCAGCGTTTGGCTGAAC
CATCACAGATGCTGAAA
[1614 nt withheld, positions 5828-7441]
AAACGGCTTTCAGTTGAGCTGACCAGCTCTCTCTTCAGAACAGAGCCAATGGCTTGGAATGAGACTGCTG
ATCTTGGACTTGATATTGGTGCCCAGGGAGAACCCCTTGGATATCGCCAGGATGATCCTAGCTATCGTTC
TTTTCACTCTGGTGGATATGGCCAGGATGCCTTGGGTATGGACCCCATGATGGAACATGAGATGGGTGGC
CACCACCCTGGTGCTGACTATCCAGTTGATGGGCTGCCAGATCTGGGGCATGCCCAGGACCTCATGGATG
GGCTGCCTCCAGGTGACAGCAATCAGCTGGCCTGGTTTGATACTGACCTGGACTA
Features (pLannotate 1.2.2; 22 found; start..end, strand, type, name):
     57..75      -  promoter       SP6 promoter: promoter for bacteriophage SP6 RNA polymerase
    101..325     +  polyA_signal   bGH poly(A) signal: bovine growth hormone polyadenylation signal
    329..350     +  promoter       SV40 promoter (fragment): SV40 enhancer and early promoter
    371..799     +  rep_origin     f1 ori (sequence partly withheld): f1 bacteriophage origin of replication; arrow indicates direction of (+) strand synthesis
    813..1142    +  promoter       SV40 promoter: SV40 enhancer and early promoter
   1209..2000    +  CDS            neo: KKA2_KLEPN - Also known as kan, nptII. Experimental evidence at protein level: Swiss-Prot protein existence level 1. Resistance to kanamycin, neomycin, paromomycin, ribostamycin, butirosin and gentamicin B. From Klebsiella pneumoniae.
   2024..2182    +  CDS            ble (fragment): BLE_KLEPN - Experimental evidence at protein level: Swiss-Prot protein existence level 1. Binding protein with a strong affinity to the bleomycin family of antibiotics. Binds to CL990; an antimitotic-antibiotic compound. From Klebsiella pneumoniae.
   2177..2298    +  polyA_signal   SV40 poly(A) signal: SV40 polyadenylation signal
   2371..2387    -  protein_bind   lac operator: The lac repressor binds to the lac operator to inhibit transcription in E. coli. This inhibition can be relieved by adding lactose or isopropyl-β-D-thiogalactopyranoside (IPTG). lac repressor encoded by lacI
   2395..2425    -  promoter       lac promoter: promoter for the E. coli lac operon
   2440..2461    -  protein_bind   CAP binding site: CAP binding activates transcription in the presence of cAMP. E. coli catabolite activator protein
   2474..2566    -  CDS            lacI (fragment): lac repressor; lacI; The lac repressor binds to the lac operator to inhibit transcription in E. coli. This inhibition can be relieved by adding lactose or isopropyl-β-D-thiogalactopyranoside (IPTG).
   2749..3337    -  rep_origin     ori: high-copy-number ColE1/pMB1/pBR322/pUC origin of replication
   3508..4368    -  CDS            AmpR: β-lactamase; bla; confers resistance to ampicillin, carbenicillin, and related antibiotics
   4369..4473    -  promoter       AmpR promoter: bla
   4532..4584    -  misc_feature   bom (fragment): basis of mobility region from pBR322
   4739..5118    +  enhancer       CMV enhancer: human cytomegalovirus immediate early enhancer
   5119..5322    +  promoter       CMV promoter: human cytomegalovirus (CMV) immediate early promoter
   5318..5351    +  LTR            5' LTR (truncated) (fragment): truncated 5' long terminal repeat (LTR) from HIV-1
   5367..5385    +  promoter       T7 promoter: promoter for bacteriophage T7 RNA polymerase
   5429..7771    +  CDS            β-catenin (sequence partly withheld): human cadherin-associated protein that also plays a role in the canonical Wnt signaling pathway; Homo sapiens CTNNB1; also known as catenin beta-1
   7775..19      +  CDS            FLAG (fragment) (across the origin): FLAG® epitope tag, followed by an enterokinase cleavage site
