[The description below was written by a language model from this plasmid's Addgene catalogue record and pLannotate feature annotations shown in this document.]
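Description:
human beta-catenin pcDNA3 is a mammalian expression plasmid built on the Invitrogen pcDNA3 backbone, carrying wild-type human beta-catenin (CTNNB1) with a C-terminal Flag epitope. The sequenced record is about 7.8 kb. In bacteria it replicates from a high-copy ColE1/pUC-type origin and is selected with ampicillin through the β-lactamase (AmpR) gene. An f1 origin is also present, which would allow single-stranded DNA production. For mammalian cells, a separate cassette places the neomycin phosphotransferase gene under the SV40 enhancer/early promoter with an SV40 polyadenylation signal, so stable transfectants can be selected with G418.

The beta-catenin coding sequence was inserted between BamHI and NotI sites, both retained, and sits downstream of the human cytomegalovirus immediate-early enhancer and promoter. It runs directly into the Flag tag, and transcripts are terminated by the bovine growth hormone poly(A) signal. T7 and SP6 phage promoters flank the insert, as is standard for pcDNA3, and could support in vitro transcription. Several short annotations in the feature table (a truncated HIV-1 LTR fragment, ble, lacI and bom fragments, and an extra small SV40 promoter fragment) appear to be partial matches to backbone sequence rather than functional elements.

Beta-catenin is a cadherin-associated protein and the central transcriptional co-activator of canonical Wnt signalling through Tcf/Lef factors. This construct provides strong constitutive expression of the wild-type protein, detectable through the Flag tag. The associated study concerned transformation by mutant beta-catenin and Tcf/Lef deregulation, a context in which a wild-type construct would naturally act as a comparator for mutant forms.
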