Addgene plasmid #16828: human beta-catenin pcDNA3
Purpose: Mammalian expression of human beta-catenin with Flag tag
Depositing lab: Eric Fearon. Depositing organization: University of Michigan. Publication: Neoplastic transformation of RK3E by mutant beta-catenin requires deregulation of Tcf/Lef transcription but not activation of c-myc expression. Kolligs FT, Hu G, Dang CV, Fearon ER. Mol Cell Biol. 1999 Aug . 19(8):5696-706. PubMed 10409758.
Backbone
  Vector backbone: pcDNA3
  Backbone manufacturer: Invitrogen
  Backbone size w/o insert (bp): 5400
  Vector type: Mammalian Expression
  Selectable markers: Neomycin (select with G418)
Growth in bacteria
  Bacterial resistance: Ampicillin, 100 μg/mL
  Growth temperature: 37°C
  Growth strain: DH5alpha
  Copy number: High Copy
Gene/Insert
  Gene/Insert name: beta-catenin (alt name: CTNNB1)
  Species: H. sapiens (human)
  Entrez Gene: CTNNB1 (a.k.a. CTNNB, EVR7, MRD19, NEDSDV, armadillo)
  Tag / fusion protein: Flag (C terminal on insert)
  Cloning method: Restriction Enzyme; 5′ cloning site BamHI (not destroyed); 3′ cloning site NotI (not destroyed)
  Sequencing primers: 5′ CMV-F; 3′ BGH rev
Terms and licenses: Academic/Nonprofit Terms; Industry Terms: Not Available to Industry
Depositor comments: This is a wild type beta-catenin in pcDNA3.
How to cite: human beta-catenin pcDNA3 was a gift from Eric Fearon (Addgene plasmid # 16828 ; http://n2t.net/addgene:16828 ; RRID:Addgene_16828)
